Addgene plasmid #195710: pGEX SYT1 C2A
Purpose: Bacterial expression plasmid encoding GST-tagged SYT1 C2A domain
Depositing lab: Edwin Chapman. Depositing organization: University of Wisconsin, Madison. Publication: Synaptotagmin 9 Modulates Spontaneous Neurotransmitter Release in Striatal Neurons by Regulating Substance P Secretion. Seibert MJ, Evans CS, Stanley KS, Wu Z, Chapman ER. J Neurosci. 2023 Mar 1;43(9):1475-1491. doi: 10.1523/JNEUROSCI.1857-22.2023. Epub 2023 Feb 2. PubMed 36732068.
Backbone
  Vector backbone: pGEX
  Vector type: Bacterial Expression
Growth in bacteria
  Bacterial resistance: Ampicillin, 100 μg/mL
  Growth temperature: 37°C
  Growth strain: DH5alpha
  Growth instructions: Use BL21 for protein expression
  Copy number: High Copy
Gene/Insert
  Gene/Insert name: Syt1
  Species: R. norvegicus (rat)
  Mutation: encodes amino acids 96-264 of mouse SYT1
  Entrez Gene: Syt1 (a.k.a. P65)
  Tag / fusion protein: GST (N terminal on backbone)
  Cloning method: Restriction Enzyme; 5′ cloning site Unknown (unknown if destroyed); 3′ cloning site Unknown (unknown if destroyed)
Terms and licenses: Academic/Nonprofit Terms; Industry Terms: Not Available to Industry
Depositor comments: Please visit https://www.biorxiv.org/content/10.1101/2022.04.18.488681v2 for bioRxiv preprint.
How to cite: pGEX SYT1 C2A was a gift from Edwin Chapman (Addgene plasmid # 195710 ; http://n2t.net/addgene:195710 ; RRID:Addgene_195710)
