[The description below was written by a language model from this plasmid's Addgene catalogue record and pLannotate feature annotations shown in this document.]
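Description:
pGEX SYT1 C2A is a bacterial expression plasmid of about 5.5 kb, built on a pGEX backbone, for producing the C2A domain of synaptotagmin 1 as a glutathione S-transferase fusion in E. coli. It replicates from a high-copy ColE1/pMB1-type origin and is selected with ampicillin through the β-lactamase gene and its own promoter. Short remnants of the pBR322 rop and bom regions, a lac promoter/operator with a lacZα fragment, and a small piece of an E. coli chromosomal gene are also annotated. These are backbone carry-over rather than functional payload.

The expression cassette consists of the hybrid tac promoter followed by a lac operator, driving the Schistosoma japonicum GST coding sequence, with the Syt1 fragment about 30 bases downstream so that GST sits at the N-terminus of the fusion. The plasmid carries its own lacI gene and promoter, so lac repressor holds the tac promoter off until it is relieved with IPTG, giving inducible expression. The record recommends a BL21 host for protein production. The insert of roughly 500 bp is described as covering amino acids 96–264 of SYT1. The catalogue lists the species as rat while the mutation field and the sequence annotation refer to the mouse protein, a discrepancy the record does not resolve. The cloning sites are not recorded, and no protease cleavage site between GST and the insert is annotated.

SYT1 is a calcium sensor for synaptic vesicle exocytosis, and C2A is one of its calcium- and phospholipid-binding domains. The GST tag allows affinity purification on glutathione resin, so the construct suits the preparation of recombinant C2A for in vitro biochemical work such as binding or pull-down assays. The associated study concerns synaptotagmins in neurotransmitter and neuropeptide release.
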