Features (pLannotate 1.2.2; 17 found; start..end, strand, type, name):
    101..129     +  promoter       tac promoter: strong E. coli promoter; hybrid between the trp and lac UV5 promoters
    137..153     +  protein_bind   lac operator: The lac repressor binds to the lac operator to inhibit transcription in E. coli. This inhibition can be relieved by adding lactose or isopropyl-β-D-thiogalactopyranoside (IPTG). lac repressor encoded by lacI
    176..829     +  CDS            GST26_SCHJA: Experimental evidence at protein level: Swiss-Prot protein existence level 1. GST isoenzymes appear to play a central role in the parasite detoxification system. Other functions are also suspected including a role in increasing the solubility of haematin in the parasite gut. From Schistosoma japonicum (Blood fluke).
    860..1366    +  CDS            Syt1 (fragment): SYT1_MOUSE - Experimental evidence at protein level: Swiss-Prot protein existence level 1. Calcium sensor that participates in triggering neurotransmitter release at the synapse (PubMed:11242035). May have a regulatory role in the membrane interactions during trafficking of synaptic vesicles at the active zone of the synapse (PubMed:7961887). It binds acidic phospholipids with a specificity that requires the presence of both an acidic head group and a diacyl backbone. A Ca(2+)- dependent interaction between synaptotagmin and putative receptors for activated protein kinase C has also been repor
   1395..1434    +  CDS            rop (fragment): Rop protein, which maintains plasmids at low copy number; rop
   1536..1576    +  misc_feature   bom (fragment): basis of mobility region from pBR322
   1681..1785    +  promoter       AmpR promoter: bla
   1786..2646    +  CDS            AmpR: β-lactamase; bla; confers resistance to ampicillin, carbenicillin, and related antibiotics
   2817..3405    +  rep_origin     ori: high-copy-number ColE1/pMB1/pBR322/pUC origin of replication
   3591..3642    -  misc_feature   bom (fragment): basis of mobility region from pBR322
   3649..3726    +  promoter       lacI promoter: lacI
   3727..4809    +  CDS            lacI: lac repressor; lacI; The lac repressor binds to the lac operator to inhibit transcription in E. coli. This inhibition can be relieved by adding lactose or isopropyl-β-D-thiogalactopyranoside (IPTG).
   4822..4843    +  protein_bind   CAP binding site: CAP binding activates transcription in the presence of cAMP. E. coli catabolite activator protein
   4858..4888    +  promoter       lac promoter: promoter for the E. coli lac operon
   4896..4912    +  protein_bind   lac operator: The lac repressor binds to the lac operator to inhibit transcription in E. coli. This inhibition can be relieved by adding lactose or isopropyl-β-D-thiogalactopyranoside (IPTG). lac repressor encoded by lacI
   4932..5105    +  CDS            lacZα: LacZα fragment of β-galactosidase; lacZ fragment
   5369..25      -  CDS            yciV (fragment) (across the origin): RNAAM_ECOLI - Also known as trpH From Escherichia coli (strain K12).
>Addgene plasmid #195710 | pGEX SYT1 C2A | addgene full sequence | sequence record 384176 | Addgene NGS Result
TCACTGCATAATTCGTGTCGCTCAAGGCGCACTCCCGTTCTGGATAATGTTTTTTGCGCCGACATCATAA
CGGTTCTGGCAAATATTCTGAAATGAGCTGTTGACAATTAATCATCGGCTCGTATAATGTGTGGAATTGT
GAGCGGATAACAATTTCACACAGGAAACAGTATTCATGTCCCCTATACTAGGTTATTGGAAAATTAAGGG
CCTTGTGCAACCCACTCGACTTCTTTTGGAATATCTTGAAGAAAAATATGAAGAGCATTTGTATGAGCGC
GATGAAGGTGATAAATGGCGAAACAAAAAGTTTGAATTGGGTTTGGAGTTTCCCAATCTTCCTTATTATA
TTGATGGTGATGTTAAATTAACACAGTCTATGGCCATCATACGTTATATAGCTGACAAGCACAACATGTT
GGGTGGTTGTCCAAAAGAGCGTGCAGAGATTTCAATGCTTGAAGGAGCGGTTTTGGATATTAGATACGGT
GTTTCGAGAATTGCATATAGTAAAGACTTTGAAACTCTCAAAGTTGATTTTCTTAGCAAGCTACCTGAAA
TGCTGAAAATGTTCGAAGATCGTTTATGTCATAAAACATATTTAAATGGTGATCATGTAACCCATCCTGA
CTTCATGTTGTATGACGCTCTTGATGTTGTTTTATACATGGACCCAATGTGCCTGGATGCGTTCCCAAAA
TTAGTTTGTTTTAAAAAACGTATTGAAGCTATCCCACAAATTGATAAGTACTTGAAATCCAGCAAGTATA
TAGCATGGCCTTTGCAGGGCTGGCAAGCCACGTTTGGTGGTGGCGACCATCCTCCAAAATCGGATCTGGT
TCCGCGTGGATCCATGGGAGGAAAGAACGCCATTAACATGAAAGACGTGAAAGACTTAGGGAAGACCATG
AAGGATCAGGCCCTTAAGGATGACGATGCTGAAACCGGACTGACTGATGGAGAAGAAAAGGAAGAGCCCA
AGGAAGAGGAGAAACTGGGAAAGCTCCAATATTCACTGGACTATGACTTCCAGAATAACCAGCTGTTGGT
GGGAATCATCCAGGCTGCTGAACTGCCCGCCCTGGACATGGGGGGTACATCCGATCCATACGTCAAAGTC
TTCCTGCTGCCTGACAAAAAGAAGAAATTTGAGACTAAAGTCCACCGGAAAACCCTCAATCCAGTCTTCA
ATGAACAATTTACTTTCAAGGTACCCTACTCGGAATTAGGTGGCAAAACCCTGGTGATGGCTGTGTATGA
CTTTGATCGCTTCTCCAAGCACGACATCATCGGAGAGTTCAAAGTTCCTATGAACACCGTGGATTTTGGC
CATGTGACCGAGGAGTGGCGCGATCTCCAGAGCGCTTAAGAATTCATCGTGACTGACTGACGATCTGCCT
CGCGCGTTTCGGTGATGACGGTGAAAACCTCTGACACATGCAGCTCCCGGAGACGGTCACAGCTTGTCTG
TAAGCGGATGCCGGGAGCAGACAAGCCCGTCAGGGCGCGTCAGCGGGTGTTGGCGGGTGTCGGGGCGCAG
CCATGACCCAGTCACGTAGCGATAGCGGAGTGTATAATTCTTGAAGACGAAAGGGCCTCGTGATACGCCT
ATTTTTATAGGTTAATGTCATGATAATAATGGTTTCTTAGACGTCAGGTGGCACTTTTCGGGGAAATGTG
CGCGGAACCCCTATTTGTTTATTTTTCTAAATACATTCAAATATGTATCCGCTCATGAGACAATAACCCT
GATAAATGCTTCAATAATATTGAAAAAGGAAGAGTATGAGTATTCAACATTTCCGTGTCGCCCTTATTCC
CTTTTTTGCGGCATTTTGCCTTCCTGTTTTTGCTCACCCAGAAACGCTGGTGAAAGTAAAAGATGCTGAA
GATCAGTTGGGTGCACGAGTGGGTTACATCGAACTGGATCTCAACAGCGGTAAGATCCTTGAGAGTTTTC
GCCCCGAAGAACGTTTTCCAATGATGAGCACTTTTAAAGTTCTGCTATGTGGCGCGGTATTATCCCGTGT
TGACGCCGGGCAAGAGCAACTCGGTCGCCGCATACACTATTCTCAGAATGACTTGGTTGAGTACTCACCA
GTCACAGAAAAGCATCTTACGGATGGCATGACAGTAAGAGAATTATGCAGTGCTGCCATAACCATGAGTG
ATAACACTGCGGCCAACTTACTTCTGACAACGATCGGAGGACCGAAGGAGCTAACCGCTTTTTTGCACAA
CATGGGGGATCATGTAACTCGCCTTGATCGTTGGGAACCGGAGCTGAATGAAGCCATACCAAACGACGAG
CGTGACACCACGATGCCTGCAGCAATGGCAACAACGTTGCGCAAACTATTAACTGGCGAACTACTTACTC
TAGCTTCCCGGCAACAATTAATAGACTGGATGGAGGCGGATAAAGTTGCAGGACCACTTCTGCGCTCGGC
CCTTCCGGCTGGCTGGTTTATTGCTGATAAATCTGGAGCCGGTGAGCGTGGGTCTCGCGGTATCATTGCA
GCACTGGGGCCAGATGGTAAGCCCTCCCGTATCGTAGTTATCTACACGACGGGGAGTCAGGCAACTATGG
ATGAACGAAATAGACAGATCGCTGAGATAGGTGCCTCACTGATTAAGCATTGGTAACTGTCAGACCAAGT
TTACTCATATATACTTTAGATTGATTTAAAACTTCATTTTTAATTTAAAAGGATCTAGGTGAAGATCCTT
TTTGATAATCTCATGACCAAAATCCCTTAACGTGAGTTTTCGTTCCACTGAGCGTCAGACCCCGTAGAAA
AGATCAAAGGATCTTCTTGAGATCCTTTTTTTCTGCGCGTAATCTGCTGCTTGCAAACAAAAAAACCACC
GCTACCAGCGGTGGTTTGTTTGCCGGATCAAGAGCTACCAACTCTTTTTCCGAAGGTAACTGGCTTCAGC
AGAGCGCAGATACCAAATACTGTCCTTCTAGTGTAGCCGTAGTTAGGCCACCACTTCAAGAACTCTGTAG
CACCGCCTACATACCTCGCTCTGCTAATCCTGTTACCAGTGGCTGCTGCCAGTGGCGATAAGTCGTGTCT
TACCGGGTTGGACTCAAGACGATAGTTACCGGATAAGGCGCAGCGGTCGGGCTGAACGGGGGGTTCGTGC
ACACAGCCCAGCTTGGAGCGAACGACCTACACCGAACTGAGATACCTACAGCGTGAGCTATGAGAAAGCG
CCACGCTTCCCGAAGGGAGAAAGGCGGACAGGTATCCGGTAAGCGGCAGGGTCGGAACAGGAGAGCGCAC
GAGGGAGCTTCCAGGGGGAAACGCCTGGTATCTTTATAGTCCTGTCGGGTTTCGCCACCTCTGACTTGAG
CGTCGATTTTTGTGATGCTCGTCAGGGGGGCGGAGCCTATGGAAAAACGCCAGCAACGCGGCCTTTTTAC
GGTTCCTGGCCTTTTGCTGGCCTTTTGCTCACATGTTCTTTCCTGCGTTATCCCCTGATTCTGTGGATAA
CCGTATTACCGCCTTTGAGTGAGCTGATACCGCTCGCCGCAGCCGAACGACCGAGCGCAGCGAGTCAGTG
AGCGAGGAAGCGGAAGAGCGCCTGATGCGGTATTTTCTCCTTACGCATCTGTGCGGTATTTCACACCGCA
TAAATTCCGACACCATCGAATGGCGCAAAACCTTTCGCGGTATGGCATGATAGCGCCCGGAAGAGAGTCA
ATTCAGGGTGGTGAATGTGAAACCAGTAACGTTATACGATGTCGCAGAGTATGCCGGTGTCTCTTATCAG
ACCGTTTCCCGCGTGGTGAACCAGGCCAGCCACGTTTCTGCGAAAACGCGGGAAAAAGTGGAAGCGGCGA
TGGCGGAGCTGAATTACATTCCCAACCGCGTGGCACAACAACTGGCGGGCAAACAGTCGTTGCTGATTGG
CGTTGCCACCTCCAGTCTGGCCCTGCACGCGCCGTCGCAAATTGTCGCGGCGATTAAATCTCGCGCCGAT
CAACTGGGTGCCAGCGTGGTGGTGTCGATGGTAGAACGAAGCGGCGTCGAAGCCTGTAAAGCGGCGGTGC
ACAATCTTCTCGCGCAACGCGTCAGTGGGCTGATCATTAACTATCCGCTGGATGACCAGGATGCCATTGC
TGTGGAAGCTGCCTGCACTAATGTTCCGGCGTTATTTCTTGATGTCTCTGACCAGACACCCATCAACAGT
ATTATTTTCTCCCATGAAGACGGTACGCGACTGGGCGTGGAGCATCTGGTCGCATTGGGTCACCAGCAAA
TCGCGCTGTTAGCGGGCCCATTAAGTTCTGTCTCGGCGCGTCTGCGTCTGGCTGGCTGGCATAAATATCT
CACTCGCAATCAAATTCAGCCGATAGCGGAACGGGAAGGCGACTGGAGTGCCATGTCCGGTTTTCAACAA
ACCATGCAAATGCTGAATGAGGGCATCGTTCCCACTGCGATGCTGGTTGCCAACGATCAGATGGCGCTGG
GCGCAATGCGCGCCATTACCGAGTCCGGGCTGCGCGTTGGTGCGGATATCTCGGTAGTGGGATACGACGA
TACCGAAGACAGCTCATGTTATATCCCGCCGTTAACCACCATCAAACAGGATTTTCGCCTGCTGGGGCAA
ACCAGCGTGGACCGCTTGCTGCAACTCTCTCAGGGCCAGGCGGTGAAGGGCAATCAGCTGTTGCCCGTCT
CACTGGTGAAAAGAAAAACCACCCTGGCGCCCAATACGCAAACCGCCTCTCCCCGCGCGTTGGCCGATTC
ATTAATGCAGCTGGCACGACAGGTTTCCCGACTGGAAAGCGGGCAGTGAGCGCAACGCAATTAATGTAAG
TTAGCTCACTCATTAGGCACCCCAGGCTTTACACTTTATGCTTCCGGCTCGTATGTTGTGTGGAATTGTG
AGCGGATAACAATTTCACACAGGAAACAGCTATGACCATGATTACGGATTCACTGGCCGTCGTTTTACAA
CGTCGTGACTGGGAAAACCCTGGCGTTACCCAACTTAATCGCCTTGCAGCACATCCCCCTTTCGCCAGCT
GGCGTAATAGCGAAGAGGCCCGCACCGATCGCCCTTCCCAACAGTTGCGCAGCCTGAATGGCGAATGGCG
CTTTGCCTGGTTTCCGGCACCAGAAGCGGTGCCGGAAAGCTGGCTGGAGTGCGATCTTCCTGAGGCCGAT
ACTGTCGTCGTCCCCTCAAACTGGCAGATGCACGGTTACGATGCGCCCATCTACACCAACGTGACCTATC
CCATTACGGTCAATCCGCCGTTTGTTCCCACGGAGAATCCGACGGGTTGTTACTCGCTCACATTTAATGT
TGATGAAAGCTGGCTACAGGAAGGCCAGACGCGAATTATTTTTGATGGCGTTGGAATTAGCTTATCGACT
GCACGGTGCACCAATGCTTCTGGCGTCAGGCAGCCATCGGAAGCTGTGGTATGGCTGTGCAGGTCGTAAA
